Addgene plasmid #115865: pAPM-D4 miR30-DNMT3a ts1
Purpose: DNMT3a knockdown
Depositing lab: Jeremy Luban. Depositing organization: University of Massachusetts, Worcester. Publication: Primate immunodeficiency virus proteins Vpx and Vpr counteract transcriptional repression of proviruses by the HUSH complex. Yurkovetskiy L, Guney MH, Kim K, Goh SL, McCauley S, Dauphin A, Diehl WE, Luban J. Nat Microbiol. 2018 Dec;3(12):1354-1361. doi: 10.1038/s41564-018-0256-x. Epub 2018 Oct 8. PubMed 30297740.
Backbone
  Vector backbone: pAPM-D4-mir30
  Vector type: Lentiviral
  Selectable markers: Puromycin
Growth in bacteria
  Bacterial resistance: Ampicillin, 100 μg/mL
  Growth temperature: 30°C
  Growth strain: NEB Stable
  Copy number: High Copy
Gene/Insert
  Gene/Insert name: DNMT3a shRNA
  gRNA/shRNA sequence: TAATCTCCTTGACCTTGGG
  Species: H. sapiens (human)
  Entrez Gene: DNMT3A (a.k.a. DNMT3A2, HESJAS, M.HsaIIIA, TBRS)
  Promoter: SFFV
  Cloning method: Restriction Enzyme; 5′ cloning site Unknown (unknown if destroyed); 3′ cloning site Unknown (unknown if destroyed)
Terms and licenses: Academic/Nonprofit Terms; Industry Terms: Not Available to Industry
Depositor comments: PuroR . Please visit https://www.biorxiv.org/content/early/2018/04/03/293001 for bioRxiv preprint.
How to cite: pAPM-D4 miR30-DNMT3a ts1 was a gift from Jeremy Luban (Addgene plasmid # 115865 ; http://n2t.net/addgene:115865 ; RRID:Addgene_115865)
