[The description below was written by a language model from this plasmid's Addgene catalogue record and pLannotate feature annotations shown in this document.]
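Description:
pAPM-D4 miR30-DNMT3a ts1 is an HIV-1-based lentiviral transfer vector, built on the pAPM-D4-mir30 backbone, for stable knockdown of human DNMT3A, the de novo DNA methyltransferase. In bacteria it is maintained through a high-copy ColE1/pUC-type origin and selected with ampicillin via the β-lactamase gene. A fragment of the pBR322 bom region is also annotated.

The viral portion begins with SV40 and CMV enhancer/promoter elements placed upstream of a truncated 5' LTR, an arrangement that typically drives genomic RNA transcription in packaging cells without a full U3 region. Downstream lie the Ψ packaging signal with an adjoining gag fragment, the Rev response element for Rev-dependent nuclear export of the unspliced genome, and the cPPT/CTS, which aids nuclear import of the reverse-transcribed DNA. A second truncated LTR closes the provirus at the 3' end. No WPRE is annotated.

The payload is a single transcription unit driven by the spleen focus-forming virus (SFFV) LTR promoter. It encodes puromycin N-acetyltransferase (pac), followed in the 3' region by a short hairpin targeting DNMT3A embedded between 5' and 3' miR-30a flanking sequences. Because the hairpin sits in a microRNA context, it can be expressed from a Pol II promoter and processed by the endogenous miRNA machinery. This arrangement couples puromycin resistance to shRNA expression on the same transcript. The "ts1" in the name presumably denotes one target site among several, though the record does not say so.

The stated purpose is DNMT3a knockdown, and the associated study concerns transcriptional repression of proviruses by the HUSH complex and its counteraction by Vpx and Vpr.
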