Features (pLannotate 1.2.2; 19 found; start..end, strand, type, name):
     69..398     +  promoter       SV40 promoter: SV40 enhancer and early promoter
    410..789     +  enhancer       CMV enhancer: human cytomegalovirus immediate early enhancer
    790..989     +  promoter       CMV promoter: human cytomegalovirus (CMV) immediate early promoter
   1007..1187    +  LTR            5' LTR (truncated): truncated 5' long terminal repeat (LTR) from HIV-1
   1234..1359    +  misc_feature   HIV-1 Ψ: packaging signal of human immunodeficiency virus type 1
   1343..1681    +  CDS            HIV-1 gag (fragment): gag protein from human immunodeficiency virus 1; gag
   1856..2089    +  misc_feature   RRE: The Rev response element (RRE) of HIV-1 allows for Rev-dependent mRNA export from the nucleus to the cytoplasm.
   2466..2566    +  CDS            Rev (fragment): human immunodeficiency virus 1 (HIV-1) Rev protein; rev; enhances nuclear export of unspliced and incompletely spliced viral mRNAs
   2616..2733    +  misc_feature   cPPT/CTS: central polypurine tract and central termination sequence of HIV-1
   2870..3277    +  promoter       SFFV promoter: spleen focus-forming virus long terminal repeat (LTR) promoter
   3298..3894    +  CDS            pac: PUAC_STRAD - Protein predicted: Swiss-Prot protein existence level 4. Detoxification of puromycin. From Streptomyces alboniger.
   3919..3964    +  ncRNA          5' miR-30a (fragment): sequence upstream of the 71-nt precursor of the human miR-30a microRNA (Zeng et al., 2002) miRNA
   4034..4059    +  ncRNA          3' miR-30a (fragment): sequence downstream of the 71-nt precursor of the human miR-30a microRNA (Zeng et al., 2002) miRNA
   4089..4108    +  misc_feature   cPPT/CTS (fragment): central polypurine tract and central termination sequence of HIV-1
   4140..4320    +  LTR            5' LTR (truncated): truncated 5' long terminal repeat (LTR) from HIV-1
   4391..4979    -  rep_origin     ori: high-copy-number ColE1/pMB1/pBR322/pUC origin of replication
   5150..6010    -  CDS            AmpR: β-lactamase; bla; confers resistance to ampicillin, carbenicillin, and related antibiotics
   6011..6115    -  promoter       AmpR promoter: bla
   6174..6226    -  misc_feature   bom (fragment): basis of mobility region from pBR322
>Addgene plasmid #115865 | pAPM-D4 miR30-DNMT3a ts1 | addgene full sequence | sequence record 232769 | Addgene NGS Result
AATCTGCTTAGGGTTAGGCGTTTTGCGCTGCTTCGCGATGTACGGGCCAGATATACGCGCTGTGGAATGT
GTGTCAGTTAGGGTGTGGAAAGTCCCCAGGCTCCCCAGCAGGCAGAAGTATGCAAAGCATGCATCTCAAT
TAGTCAGCAACCAGGTGTGGAAAGTCCCCAGGCTCCCCAGCAGGCAGAAGTATGCAAAGCATGCATCTCA
ATTAGTCAGCAACCATAGTCCCGCCCCTAACTCCGCCCATCCCGCCCCTAACTCCGCCCAGTTCCGCCCA
TTCTCCGCCCCATGGCTGACTAATTTTTTTTATTTATGCAGAGGCCGAGGCCGCCTCTGCCTCTGAGCTA
TTCCAGAAGTAGTGAGGAGGCTTTTTTGGAGGCCTAGGCTTTTGCAAAAAGCTCGCGTTGACATTGATTA
TTGACTAGTTATTAATAGTAATCAATTACGGGGTCATTAGTTCATAGCCCATATATGGAGTTCCGCGTTA
CATAACTTACGGTAAATGGCCCGCCTGGCTGACCGCCCAACGACCCCCGCCCATTGACGTCAATAATGAC
GTATGTTCCCATAGTAACGCCAATAGGGACTTTCCATTGACGTCAATGGGTGGAGTATTTACGGTAAACT
GCCCACTTGGCAGTACATCAAGTGTATCATATGCCAAGTACGCCCCCTATTGACGTCAATGACGGTAAAT
GGCCCGCCTGGCATTATGCCCAGTACATGACCTTATGGGACTTTCCTACTTGGCAGTACATCTACGTATT
AGTCATCGCTATTACCATGGTGATGCGGTTTTGGCAGTACATCAATGGGCGTGGATAGCGGTTTGACTCA
CGGGGATTTCCAAGTCTCCACCCCATTGACGTCAATGGGAGTTTGTTTTGGCACCAAAATCAACGGGACT
TTCCAAAATGTCGTAACAACTCCGCCCCATTGACGCAAATGGGCGGTAGGCGTGTACGGTGGGAGGTCTA
TATAAGCAGCGCGTTTTGCCTGTACTGGGTCTCTCTGGTTAGACCAGATCTGAGCCTGGGAGCTCTCTGG
CTAACTAGGGAACCCACTGCTTAAGCCTCAATAAAGCTTGCCTTGAGTGCTTCAAGTAGTGTGTGCCCGT
CTGTTGTGTGACTCTGGTAACTAGAGATCCCTCAGACCCTTTTAGTCAGTGTGGAAAATCTCTAGCAGTG
GCGCCCGAACAGGGACTTGAAAGCGAAAGGGAAACCAGAGGAGCTCTCTCGACGCAGGACTCGGCTTGCT
GAAGCGCGCACGGCAAGAGGCGAGGGGCGGCGACTGGTGAGTACGCCAAAAATTTTGACTAGCGGAGGCT
AGAAGGAGAGAGATGGGTGCGAGAGCGTCAGTATTAAGCGGGGGAGAATTAGATCGCGATGGGAAAAAAT
TCGGTTAAGGCCAGGGGGAAAGAAAAAATATAAATTAAAACATATAGTATGGGCAAGCAGGGAGCTAGAA
CGATTCGCAGTTAATCCTGGCCTGTTAGAAACATCAGAAGGCTGTAGACAAATACTGGGACAGCTACAAC
CATCCCTTCAGACAGGATCAGAAGAACTTAGATCATTATATAATACAGTAGCAACCCTCTATTGTGTGCA
TCAAAGGATAGAGATAAAAGACACCAAGGAAGCTTTAGACAAGATAGAGGAAGAGCAAAACAAAAGTAAG
ACCACCGCACAGCAAGCGGCCGGCCGCTGATCTTCAGACCTGGAGGAGGAGATATGAGGGACAATTGGAG
AAGTGAATTATATAAATATAAAGTAGTAAAAATTGAACCATTAGGAGTAGCACCCACCAAGGCAAAGAGA
AGAGTGGTGCAGAGAGAAAAAAGAGCAGTGGGAATAGGAGCTTTGTTCCTTGGGTTCTTGGGAGCAGCAG
GAAGCACTATGGGCGCAGCGTCAATGACGCTGACGGTACAGGCCAGACAATTATTGTCTGGTATAGTGCA
GCAGCAGAACAATTTGCTGAGGGCTATTGAGGCGCAACAGCATCTGTTGCAACTCACAGTCTGGGGCATC
AAGCAGCTCCAGGCAAGAATCCTGGCTGTGGAAAGATACCTAAAGGATCAACAGCTCCTGGGGATTTGGG
GTTGCTCTGGAAAACTCATTTGCACCACTGCTGTGCCTTGGAATGCTAGTTGGAGTAATAAATCTCTGGA
ACAGATTTGGAATCACACGACCTGGATGGAGTGGGACAGAGAAATTAACAATTACACAAGCTTAATACAC
TCCTTAATTGAAGAATCGCAAAACCAGCAAGAAAAGAATGAACAAGAATTATTGGAATTAGATAAATGGG
CAAGTTTGTGGAATTGGTTTAACATAACAAATTGGCTGTGGTATATAAAATTATTCATAATGATAGTAGG
AGGCTTGGTAGGTTTAAGAATAGTTTTTGCTGTACTTTCTATAGTGAATAGAGTTAGGCAGGGATATTCA
CCATTATCGTTTCAGACCCACCTCCCAACCCCGAGGGGACCCGACAGGCCCGAAGGAATAGAAGAAGAAG
GTGGAGAGAGAGACAGAGACAGATCCATTCGATTAGTGAACGGATCGGCACTGCGTGCGCCAATTCTGCA
GACAAATGGCAGTATTCATCCACAATTTTAAAAGAAAAGGGGGGATTGGGGGGTACAGTGCAGGGGAAAG
AATAGTAGACATAATAGCAACAGACATACAAACTAAAGAATTACAAAAACAAATTACAAAAATTCAAAAT
TTTCGGGTTTATTACAGGGACAGCAGAGATCCAGTTTGGTTAATTAACTGCAGCCCCGATAAAATAAAAG
ATTTTATTTAGTCTCCAGAAAAAGGGGGGAATGAAAGACCCCACCTGTAGGTTTGGCAAGCTAGCTGCAG
TAACGCCATTTTGCAAGGCATGGAAAAATACCAAACCAAGAATAGAGAAGTTCAGATCAAGGGCGGGTAC
ATGAAAATAGCTAACGTTGGGCCAAACAGGATATCTGCGGTGAGCAGTTTCGGCCCCGGCCCGGGGCCAA
GAACAGATGGTCACCGCAGTTTCGGCCCCGGCCCGAGGCCAAGAACAGATGGTCCCCAGATATGGCCCAA
CCCTCAGCAGTTTCTTAAGACCCATCAGATGTTTCCAGGCTCCCCCAAGGACCTGAAATGACCCTGCGCC
TTATTTGAATTAACCAATCAGCCTGCTTCTCGCTTCTGTTCGCGCGCTTCTGCTTCCCGAGCTCTATAAA
AGAGCTCACAACCCCTCACTCGGCGCGCCAGTCCTCCGACAGACTGAGTCGCCCGGGGGTCTAGAACGCG
TGCCGCCATGACCGAATACAAACCTACCGTGAGGCTGGCTACAAGAGATGATGTCCCAAGGGCTGTGAGA
ACACTGGCCGCCGCTTTTGCCGATTACCCTGCCACACGCCACACTGTGGACCCAGATCGGCATATCGAGA
GAGTGACTGAGCTGCAGGAACTGTTCCTGACCCGAGTGGGCCTGGACATTGGGAAGGTCTGGGTCGCAGA
CGATGGAGCAGCTGTGGCTGTCTGGACCACACCAGAGAGCGTGGAAGCCGGAGCTGTCTTTGCAGAGATC
GGCCCTAGAATGGCAGAACTGAGCGGCTCCAGGCTGGCAGCACAGCAGCAGATGGAGGGACTGCTGGCCC
CACACAGGCCTAAGGAACCAGCATGGTTCCTGGCTACCGTGGGGGTCTCTCCTGACCATCAGGGCAAAGG
ACTGGGAAGTGCTGTGGTCCTGCCAGGAGTGGAGGCTGCAGAACGAGCTGGAGTCCCTGCATTTCTGGAG
ACCTCTGCTCCACGAAACCTGCCCTTCTATGAACGGCTGGGCTTTACTGTGACCGCAGATGTGGAGGTCC
CCGAAGGACCTAGGACCTGGTGCATGACACGCAAACCCGGCGCCTGAGCGATCGCCGCGGCCGCCTTCTT
AACCCAACAGAAGGCTCGAGAAGGTATATTGCTGTTGACAGTGAGCGCGCCCAAGGTCAAGGAGATTATT
AGTGAAGCCACAGATGTAATAATCTCCTTGACCTTGGGCTTGCCTACTGCCTCGGACTTCAAGGGGCTAG
AATTCGGCAGCTGTAGATCTTAGCCACTTTTTAAAAGAAAAGGGGGGACTGGAAGGGCTAACTGCATCCG
GACTGTACTGGGTCTCTCTGGTTAGACCAGATCTGAGCCTGGGAGCTCTCTGGCTAACTAGGGAACCCAC
TGCTTAAGCCTCAATAAAGCTTGCCTTGAGTGCTTCAAGTAGTGTGTGCCCGTCTGTTGTGTGACTCTGG
TAACTAGAGATCCCTCAGACCCTTTTAGTCAGTGTGGAAAATCTCTAGCAGGGCCCGTTTCATGTGAGCA
AAAGGCCAGCAAAAGGCCAGGAACCGTAAAAAGGCCGCGTTGCTGGCGTTTTTCCATAGGCTCCGCCCCC
CTGACGAGCATCACAAAAATCGACGCTCAAGTCAGAGGTGGCGAAACCCGACAGGACTATAAAGATACCA
GGCGTTTCCCCCTGGAAGCTCCCTCGTGCGCTCTCCTGTTCCGACCCTGCCGCTTACCGGATACCTGTCC
GCCTTTCTCCCTTCGGGAAGCGTGGCGCTTTCTCATAGCTCACGCTGTAGGTATCTCAGTTCGGTGTAGG
TCGTTCGCTCCAAGCTGGGCTGTGTGCACGAACCCCCCGTTCAGCCCGACCGCTGCGCCTTATCCGGTAA
CTATCGTCTTGAGTCCAACCCGGTAAGACACGACTTATCGCCACTGGCAGCAGCCACTGGTAACAGGATT
AGCAGAGCGAGGTATGTAGGCGGTGCTACAGAGTTCTTGAAGTGGTGGCCTAACTACGGCTACACTAGAA
GAACAGTATTTGGTATCTGCGCTCTGCTGAAGCCAGTTACCTTCGGAAAAAGAGTTGGTAGCTCTTGATC
CGGCAAACAAACCACCGCTGGTAGCGGTGGTTTTTTTGTTTGCAAGCAGCAGATTACGCGCAGAAAAAAA
GGATCTCAAGAAGATCCTTTGATCTTTTCTACGGGGTCTGACGCTCAGTGGAACGAAAACTCACGTTAAG
GGATTTTGGTCATGAGATTATCAAAAAGGATCTTCACCTAGATCCTTTTAAATTAAAAATGAAGTTTTAA
ATCAATCTAAAGTATATATGAGTAAACTTGGTCTGACAGTTACCAATGCTTAATCAGTGAGGCACCTATC
TCAGCGATCTGTCTATTTCGTTCATCCATAGTTGCCTGACTCCCCGTCGTGTAGATAACTACGATACGGG
AGGGCTTACCATCTGGCCCCAGTGCTGCAATGATACCGCGAGACCCACGCTCACCGGCTCCAGATTTATC
AGCAATAAACCAGCCAGCCGGAAGGGCCGAGCGCAGAAGTGGTCCTGCAACTTTATCCGCCTCCATCCAG
TCTATTAATTGTTGCCGGGAAGCTAGAGTAAGTAGTTCGCCAGTTAATAGTTTGCGCAACGTTGTTGCCA
TTGCTACAGGCATCGTGGTGTCACGCTCGTCGTTTGGTATGGCTTCATTCAGCTCCGGTTCCCAACGATC
AAGGCGAGTTACATGATCCCCCATGTTGTGCAAAAAAGCGGTTAGCTCCTTCGGTCCTCCGATCGTTGTC
AGAAGTAAGTTGGCCGCAGTGTTATCACTCATGGTTATGGCAGCACTGCATAATTCTCTTACTGTCATGC
CATCCGTAAGATGCTTTTCTGTGACTGGTGAGTACTCAACCAAGTCATTCTGAGAATAGTGTATGCGGCG
ACCGAGTTGCTCTTGCCCGGCGTCAATACGGGATAATACCGCGCCACATAGCAGAACTTTAAAAGTGCTC
ATCATTGGAAAACGTTCTTCGGGGCGAAAACTCTCAAGGATCTTACCGCTGTTGAGATCCAGTTCGATGT
AACCCACTCGTGCACCCAACTGATCTTCAGCATCTTTTACTTTCACCAGCGTTTCTGGGTGAGCAAAAAC
AGGAAGGCAAAATGCCGCAAAAAAGGGAATAAGGGCGACACGGAAATGTTGAATACTCATACTCTTCCTT
TTTCAATATTATTGAAGCATTTATCAGGGTTATTGTCTCATGAGCGGATACATATTTGAATGTATTTAGA
AAAATAAACAAATAGGGGTTCCGCGCACATTTCCCCGAAAAGTGCCACCTGACGTCGACGGATCGGGAGA
TCTCCCGATCCCCTATGGTGCACTCTCAGTACAATCTGCTCTGATGCCGCATAGTTAAGCCAGTATCTGC
TCCCTGCTTGTGTGTTGGAGGTCGCTGAGTAGTGCGCGAGCAAAATTTAAGCTACAACAAGGCAAGGCTT
GACCGACAATTGCATGAAG
